>Addgene plasmid #237255 | p0AmpAB-PXdHP2 | addgene full sequence | sequence record 472765 | Addgene NGS Result
CCGGCTCCAGATTTATCAGCAATAAACCAGCCAGCCGGAAGGGCCGAGCGCAGAAGTGGTCCTGCAACTT
TATCCGCCTCCATCCAGTCTATTAATTGTTGCCGGGAAGCTAGAGTAAGTAGTTCGCCAGTTAATAGTTT
GCGCAACGTTGTTGCCATTGCTACAGGCATCGTGGTGTCACGCTCGTCGTTTGGTATGGCTTCATTCAGC
TCCGGTTCCCAACGATCAAGGCGAGTTACATGATCCCCCATGTTGTGCAAAAAAGCGGTTAGCTCCTTCG
GTCCTCCGATCGTTGTCAGAAGTAAGTTGGCCGCAGTGTTATCACTCATGGTTATGGCAGCACTGCATAA
TTCTCTTACTGTCATGCCATCCGTAAGATGCTTTTCTGTGACTGGTGAGTACTCAACCAAGTCATTCTGA
GAATAGTGTATGCGGCGACCGAGTTGCTCTTGCCCGGCGTCAATACGGGATAATACCGCGCCACATAGCA
GAACTTTAAAAGTGCTCATCATTGGAAAACGTTCTTCGGGGCGAAAACTCTCAAGGATCTTACCGCTGTT
GAGATCCAGTTCGATGTAACCCACTCGTGCACCCAACTGATCTTCAGCATCTTTTACTTTCACCAGCGTT
TCTGGGTGAGCAAAAACAGGAAGGCAAAATGCCGCAAAAAAGGGAATAAGGGCGACACGGAAATGTTGAA
TACTCATACTCTTCCTTTTTCAATATTATTGAAGCATTTATCAGGGTTATTGTCTCATGAGCGGATACAT
ATTTGAATGTATTTAGAAAAATAAACAAATAGGGGTTCCGCGCACATTTCCCCGAAAAGTGCCACCTGAC
GTCTAAGAAACCATTATTATCATGACATTAACCTATAAAAATAGGCGTATCACGAGGCCCTTTCGTCTCG
CGCGTTTCGGTGATGACGGTGAAAACCTCTGACACATGCAGCTCCCGGAGACGGTCACAGCTTGTCTGTA
AGCGGATGCCGGGAGCAGACAAGCCCGTCAGGGCGCGTCAGCGGGTGTTGGCGGGTGTCGGGGCTGGCTT
AACTATGCGGCATCAGAGCAGATTGTACTGGGTCTCAGTGCCTTGCAAGAAGTCTTACTCCTTCTCATTT
TCTCTCTTCGCCCTCTTCACAGCGTGGCCTTGATGACAACCAAATATGGAAGGAACTGAGATTTTTTCCT
TTTTTTTTGCTCTCACTCAGCTCAACCAATATTTTCCTTGAAAGGACAAGTCGTTTTGACATGACTATCG
TGTCATGTCTTTCTGCTCAGATGACGCGTCGCTGTGTATAGAGGTAAAGAACTTAGGGTTAATTCAAGAT
TTGGGTCTATGCATCTAATACTACATTGCTGTTCAACATCCTGTTGGCCGATATGCCAGGATCTTATGTA
CTATGTAGCAAAAGCCTCTGAATAGAAGGATAACAAACAAGCCAACTGGCTGTTGAAGGTCAGAGAGAAA
TCTCTCACAGGCCCAAGGAAACAGACTTACCCAAGTATAATTGACCAGGGGGAAACATGAACTTGAGATA
GGGATCATTCCATGAGTAACTTTGAGGCCAATAATTTTACATCCGAAGCTATATTTTGCATCCAGATGAT
CTGCGTATGTAACCATAAGCACATTGGTTACGTTTCATTTTTCCGATCGTTCCCCCGATATGAGTTTTGG
CCATCGACTTTTTCCTGGCTCAACGCCAACTTGGCTCTGTTCAGACCCGCCAGATCCCTTGATTCCCTGC
GTTTTATGGGAGAAAGTGCTGCTAACCCTGGGCAAAGGTCGGATCATTCACCGGCCTCGTACTCTGCCTG
TATGTCCTGGGGCTGTCCGTTAGGGAAGCTTTCCTGATACCTTTCTCTTCTTTTCCATTTTGTTTGTCAA
CTGTCTTTCGTTCCCTTCTCTGCTCACAACCATTGCAAACACATATACGCCCATCAAGGAACAGCACTTC
TTCCTCTTCTCTGCTCAAGAATCCATTCTGCTTTGATTGACCACTACAGTTCTAGGCTGGCATTTCCTCT
ATATTTCCACCAACGCCCAAGACTCTTCATAAGAGAACCTTGTCCTGACGTTCGTTGTTCCGAATGAGAG
ACCGAGCGGTATCAGCTCACTCAAAGGCGGTAATACGGTTATCCACAGAATCAGGGGATAACGCAGGAAA
GAACATGTGAGCAAAAGGCCAGCAAAAGGCCAGGAACCGTAAAAAGGCCGCGTTGCTGGCGTTTTTCCAT
AGGCTCCGCCCCCCTGACGAGCATCACAAAAATCGACGCTCAAGTCAGAGGTGGCGAAACCCGACAGGAC
TATAAAGATACCAGGCGTTTCCCCCTGGAAGCTCCCTCGTGCGCTCTCCTGTTCCGACCCTGCCGCTTAC
CGGATACCTGTCCGCCTTTCTCCCTTCGGGAAGCGTGGCGCTTTCTCATAGCTCACGCTGTAGGTATCTC
AGTTCGGTGTAGGTCGTTCGCTCCAAGCTGGGCTGTGTGCACGAACCCCCCGTTCAGCCCGACCGCTGCG
CCTTATCCGGTAACTATCGTCTTGAGCCCAACCCGGTAAGACACGACTTATCGCCACTGGCAGCAGCCAC
TGGTAACAGGATTAGCAGAGCGAGGTATGTAGGCGGTGCTACAGAGTTCTTGAAGTGGTGGCCTAACTAC
GGCTACACTAGAAGAACAGTATTTGGTATCTGCGCTCTGCTGAAGCCAGTTACCTTCGGAAAAAGAGTTG
GTAGCTCTTGATCCGGCAAACAAACCACCGCTGGTAGCGGTGGTTTTTTTGTTTGCAAGCAGCAGATTAC
GCGCAGAAAAAAAGGATCTCAAGAAGATCCTTTGATCTTTTCTACGGGGTCTGACGCTCAGTGGAACGAA
AACTCACGTTAAGGGATTTTGGTCATGAGATTATCAAAAAGGATCTTCACCTAGATCCTTTTAAATTAAA
AATGAAGTTTTAAATCAATCTAAAGTATATATGAGTAAACTTGGTCTGACAGTTACCAATGCTTAATCAG
TGAGGCACCTATCTCAGCGATCTGTCTATTTCGTTCATCCATAGTTGCCTGGCTCCCCGTCGTGTAGATA
ACTACGATACGGGAGGGCTTACCATCTGGCCCCAGTGCTGCAATGATACCGCGAGAGCCACGCTCA
Features (pLannotate 1.2.2; 6 found; start..end, strand, type, name):
    708..812     -  promoter       AmpR promoter: bla
    907..942     +  CDS            rop (fragment): Rop protein, which maintains plasmids at low copy number; rop
   1044..1080    +  misc_feature   bom (fragment): basis of mobility region from pBR322
   1858..1874    -  CDS            SV40 NLS (fragment): nuclear localization signal of SV40 (simian virus 40) large T antigen
   2234..2822    -  rep_origin     ori: high-copy-number ColE1/pMB1/pBR322/pUC origin of replication
   2993..707     -  CDS            AmpR (across the origin): β-lactamase; bla; confers resistance to ampicillin, carbenicillin, and related antibiotics
