[The description below was written by a language model from this plasmid's Addgene catalogue record and pLannotate feature annotations shown in this document.]
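Description:
p0AmpAB-PXdHP2 is a small (about 3.1 kb) synthetic biology part plasmid that stores the HP2 promoter (PXdHP2) from the carotenoid-producing red yeast Xanthophyllomyces dendrorhous in the p0AmpAB backbone. It is a bacterial storage and cloning vector rather than an expression construct. Propagation in E. coli relies on a high-copy ColE1/pMB1/pUC-type origin of replication, and selection relies on the β-lactamase gene (AmpR), driven by its own bla promoter, which confers ampicillin resistance. The record lists no yeast origin, yeast selection marker, reporter or downstream coding sequence, so the plasmid appears to carry the promoter as an isolated part.

The insert was introduced by Golden Gate cloning. The "0" in the backbone name may indicate a basic-part level in a hierarchical assembly scheme, from which the promoter would be released by a Type IIS enzyme and joined to coding sequences and terminators. The record does not spell out this scheme, the enzyme used or the overhangs.

The automated feature table annotates only the backbone elements and does not mark the promoter insert, which presumably lies in the unannotated region between the resistance cassette and the origin. The table also reports very short fragment matches to rop, the pBR322 bom region and an SV40 nuclear localization signal. These hits are only tens of bases long and are most likely backbone remnants or chance similarities rather than functional elements. The gene natively controlled by HP2 and the promoter's strength or regulation are not stated. The intended use is as a native promoter part for building expression constructs for genetic engineering of X. dendrorhous.
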