Addgene plasmid #237255: p0AmpAB-PXdHP2
Purpose: Carries the X. dendrorhous HP2 promoter
Depositing lab: Eric Young. Depositing organization: Worcester Polytechnic Institute. Publication: Omics-driven onboarding of the carotenoid producing red yeast Xanthophyllomyces dendrorhous CBS 6938. Tobin EE, Collins JH, Marsan CB, Nadeau GT, Mori K, Lipzen A, Mondo S, Grigoriev IV, Young EM. Appl Microbiol Biotechnol. 2024 Dec 28;108(1):547. doi: 10.1007/s00253-024-13379-w. PubMed 39731599.
Backbone
  Vector backbone: p0AmpAB
  Vector type: Synthetic Biology
Growth in bacteria
  Bacterial resistance: Ampicillin, 100 μg/mL
  Growth temperature: 37°C
  Growth strain: DH5alpha
  Copy number: High Copy
Gene/Insert
  Gene/Insert name: PXdHP2
  Species: Xanthophyllomyces dendrorhous
  Cloning method: Golden Gate
Terms and licenses: Academic/Nonprofit Terms; Industry Terms: Not Available to Industry
How to cite: p0AmpAB-PXdHP2 was a gift from Eric Young (Addgene plasmid # 237255 ; http://n2t.net/addgene:237255 ; RRID:Addgene_237255)
